Addgene plasmid #68403: pCMV-TNT-CFP-STIM1-C227W
Purpose: Expresses a STIM1 gain-of-function mutant in mammalian cells
Depositing lab: Yubin Zhou. Depositing organization: Texas A&M Health Science Center. Publication: Inside-out Ca(2+) signalling prompted by STIM1 conformational switch. Ma G, Wei M, He L, Liu C, Wu B, Zhang SL, Jing J, Liang X, Senes A, Tan P, Li S, Sun A, Bi Y, Zhong L, Si H, Shen Y, Li M, Lee MS, Zhou W, Wang J, Wang Y, Zhou Y. Nat Commun. 2015 Jul 17;6:7826. doi: 10.1038/ncomms8826. PubMed 26184105.
Backbone
  Vector backbone: pCMVTnT™ Vector
  Backbone size w/o insert (bp): 4050
  Total vector size (bp): 4400
  Vector type: Mammalian Expression
Growth in bacteria
  Bacterial resistance: Ampicillin, 100 μg/mL
  Growth temperature: 37°C
  Growth strain: DH5alpha
  Copy number: High Copy
Gene/Insert
  Gene/Insert name: CFP-STIM1
  Species: H. sapiens (human)
  Insert size (bp): 2781
  Mutation: Changed Cysteine 227 to Tryptophan; CFP was inserted into STIM between G37 and A38.
  Entrez Gene: STIM1 (a.k.a. D11S4896E, GOK, IMD10, STRMK, TAM, TAM1)
  Promoter: CMV
  Tag / fusion protein: Cyan Fluorescent Protein (CFP)
  Cloning method: Restriction Enzyme; 5′ cloning site EcorI (unknown if destroyed); 3′ cloning site NotI (unknown if destroyed)
  Sequencing primers: 5′ ccg GAATTC ATGGATGTATGCGTC CGTCTTG; 3′ cgg GCGGCCGC CTACTTCTTAAGAGGCTTCTTAAAG
Terms and licenses: Academic/Nonprofit Terms; Industry Terms: Not Available to Industry
How to cite: pCMV-TNT-CFP-STIM1-C227W was a gift from Yubin Zhou (Addgene plasmid # 68403 ; http://n2t.net/addgene:68403 ; RRID:Addgene_68403)
