[The description below was written by a language model from this plasmid's Addgene catalogue record.]
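Description:
pCMV-TNT-CFP-STIM1-C227W is a mammalian expression plasmid built on the pCMVTnT vector backbone. It is maintained as a high-copy plasmid in E. coli under ampicillin selection. The record gives no feature table, so backbone elements other than the CMV promoter and the ampicillin marker are not documented here. The listed sizes are also inconsistent. A backbone of about 4.05 kb plus an insert of about 2.8 kb would exceed the stated total of 4.4 kb, so the total size should be treated with caution.

The payload is human STIM1 fused to cyan fluorescent protein, cloned between EcoRI and NotI sites and driven by the CMV promoter for strong constitutive expression in mammalian cells. CFP is not attached to either terminus. It is inserted internally between residues G37 and A38, near the N-terminus of STIM1. This placement would be expected to leave the N-terminal signal peptide intact, so the protein can still be targeted to the endoplasmic reticulum, although the record does not state this rationale.

The insert also carries a cysteine-to-tryptophan substitution at position 227, which the depositor describes as a gain-of-function mutation. STIM1 is the ER calcium sensor that activates store-operated calcium entry through ORAI channels. The associated publication concerns a STIM1 conformational switch that drives "inside-out" calcium signalling.

The construct is therefore suited to expressing and imaging an activated STIM1 variant in live cells. Likely uses include following its localisation, using it as a CFP partner in fluorescence-based interaction or conformational assays, and comparing its effects on calcium signalling with those of wild-type STIM1.
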