>Addgene plasmid #68403 | pCMV-TNT-CFP-STIM1-C227W | addgene partial sequence | sequence record 128167 | SP6 5'-ATTTAGGTGACACTATAG-3'
ATGGATGTATGCGTCCGTCTTGCCCTGTGGCTCCTCTGGGGACTCCTCCTGCACCAGGGCCAGAGCCTCA
GCCATAGTCACAGTGAGAAGGCGACAGGAACCAGCTCGGGCGCCGTGAGCAAGGGCGAGGAGCTGTTCAC
CGGGGTGGTGCCCATCCTGGTCGAGCTGGACGGCGACGTAAACGGCCACAAGTTCAGCGTGTCCGGCGAG
GGCGAGGGCGATGCCACCTACGGCAAGCTGACCCTGAAGTTCATCTGCACCACCGGCAAGCTGCCCGTGC
CCTGGCCCACCCTCGTGACCACCCTGACCTGGGGCGTGCAGTGCTTCGCCCGCTACCCCGACCACATGAA
GCAGCACGACTTCTTCAAGTCCGCCATGCCCGAAGGCTACGTCCAGGAGCGCACCATCTTCTTCAAGGAC
GACGGCAACTACAAGACCCGCGCCGAGGTGAAGTTCGAGGGCGACACCCTGGTGAACCGCATCGAGCTGA
AGGGCATCGACTTCAAGGAGGACGGCAACATCCTGGGGCACAAGCTGGAGTACAACGCCATCAGCGACAA
CGTCTATATCACCGCCGACAAGCAGAAGAACGGCATCAAGGCCAACTTCAAGATCCGCCACAACATCGAG
GACGGCAGCGTGCAGCTCGCCGACCACTACCAGCAGAACACCCCCATCGGCGACGGCCCCGTGCTGCTGC
CCGACAACCACTACCTGAGCACCCAGTCCAAGCTGAGCAAAGACCCCAACGAGAAGCGCGATCACATGGT
CCTGCTGGAGTTCGTGACCGCCGCCGGGATCACTCTCGGCATGGACGAGCTGTACAAGTCCGGCGCCAAC
TCTGA
