>Addgene plasmid #68403 | pCMV-TNT-CFP-STIM1-C227W | addgene partial sequence | sequence record 128192 | EBV-rev 5'-GTGGTTTGTCCAAACTCATC-3'
AGAGGCTTCTTAAAGATTTTGAGGGGAAACTTCTTCCGGCCTGGGCTGGAGTCTGTTTCCTCGCCAATAG
AGCCATTATCCTCCTCAGCCACAGCCTTCTTGCCAGCCAGGTGGGGAATGCGTGTGTTTCGGCTGGCTTG
CAGGGCTCGGCTGTCCCCAACTGGAGATGGTGTGTCTGGGTCTGGGGAGCTGGGGCTGTGAGAACGGGAA
GAATCCAAATGTGGAGAGCCACCAGGTGGGGCTGAGGGGCTCAGCTCCATCAGGCTGTGGGCCTTGTCCA
GCCCATGGTTCAGCGCCAGTAATGCCTTCTTGGCCAGGGCAGGGCTGTCAGGCAGTTTCTCCACCAGAGA
CCCTGGGTGGACCCCCTCGATCAGCCGGTGGCTGCCATTGGAAGTCATGGCATTGAGAGCCTCGTCTGCA
GCACGGCTCATCTGAGGAGGTTTGGGGGCCACACGCTGGCGGTCACTCATGTGGAGGGAGGACTCCGAAT
CGGAATGGGTCAAATCCCTCTGAGATCCCAGGCCATGCTGTGGCTCCGTCAGGCGCTGCCGAACACTGCT
CTGCAGGCTAGGGGACTGCATGGACAAGGGAGACACAATCTCCTCATCCATGTCATCCACGTCGTCAGTC
ATGATGAAGTGAGCAGGGTTGGGGCGTGTACTGCCCATCCAGCTGGGGTCTATGTTGAGGGCAGCCACCA
GTGAGTGGATGCCAGGGTTGTTGACAATCTGGAAGCCACAGAGGATCTCGATCTGTTGCCAGCGGTGCAG
GCGCTCCCGCAATGCTGCTGTCACCTCGCTCAGTGCTTGCTTAGCTGTTA
