>Addgene plasmid #68403 | pCMV-TNT-CFP-STIM1-C227W | depositor partial sequence | sequence record 128193 | STIM1_1-37-CFP-STIM1_38-685
GAATTCATGGATGTATGCGTCCGTCTTGCCCTGTGGCTCCTCTGGGGACTCCTCCTGCACCAGGGCCAGA
GCCTCAGCCATAGTCACAGTGAGAAGGCGACAGGAACCAGCTCGGGCGCCGTGAGCAAGGGCGAGGAGCT
GTTCACCGGGGTGGTGCCCATCCTGGTCGAGCTGGACGGCGACGTAAACGGCCACAAGTTCAGCGTGTCC
GGCGAGGGCGAGGGCGATGCCACCTACGGCAAGCTGACCCTGAAGTTCATCTGCACCACCGGCAAGCTGC
CCGTGCCCTGGCCCACCCTCGTGACCACCCTGACCTGGGGCGTGCAGTGCTTCGCCCGCTACCCCGACCA
CATGAAGCAGCACGACTTCTTCAAGTCCGCCATGCCCGAAGGCTACGTCCAGGAGCGCACCATCTTCTTC
AAGGACGACGGCAACTACAAGACCCGCGCCGAGGTGAAGTTCGAGGGCGACACCCTGGTGAACCGCATCG
AGCTGAAGGGCATCGACTTCAAGGAGGACGGCAACATCCTGGGGCACAAGCTGGAGTACAACGCCATCAG
CGACAACGTCTATATCACCGCCGACAAGCAGAAGAACGGCATCAAGGCCAACTTCAAGATCCGCCACAAC
ATCGAGGACGGCAGCGTGCAGCTCGCCGACCACTACCAGCAGAACACCCCCATCGGCGACGGCCCCGTGC
TGCTGCCCGACAACCACTACCTGAGCACCCAGTCCAAGCTGAGCAAAGACCCCAACGAGAAGCGCGATCA
CATGGTCCTGCTGGAGTTCGTGACCGCCGCCGGGATCACTCTCGGCATGGACGAGCTGTACAAGTCCGGC
GCCAACTCTGAGGAGTCCACTGCAGCAGAGTTTTGCCGAATTGACAAGCCCCTGTGTCACAGTGAGGATG
AGAAACTCAGCTTCGAGGCAGTCCGTAACATCCACAAACTGATGGACGATGATGCCAATGGTGATGTGGA
TGTGGAAGAAAGTGATGAGTTCCTGAGGGAAGACCTCAATTACCATGACCCAACAGTGAAACACAGCACC
TTCCATGGTGAGGATAAGCTCATCAGCGTGGAGGACCTGTGGAAGGCATGGAAGTCATCAGAAGTATACA
ATTGGACCGTGGATGAGGTGGTACAGTGGCTGATCACATATGTGGAGCTGCCTCAGTATGAGGAGACCTT
CCGGAAGCTGCAGCTCAGTGGCCATGCCATGCCAAGGCTGGCTGTCACCAACACCACCATGACAGGGACT
GTGCTGAAGATGACAGACCGGAGTCATCGGCAGAAGCTGCAGCTGAAGGCTCTGGATACAGTGCTCTTTG
GGCCTCCTCTCTTGACTCGCCATAATCACCTCAAGGACTTCATGCTGGTGGTGTCTATCGTTATTGGTGT
GGGCGGCTGGTGGTTTGCCTATATCCAGAACCGTTACTCCAAGGAGCACATGAAGAAGATGATGAAGGAC
TTGGAGGGGTTACACCGAGCTGAGCAGAGTCTGCATGACCTTCAGGAAAGGCTGCACAAGGCCCAGGAGG
AGCACCGCACAGTGGAGGTGGAGAAGGTCCATCTGGAAAAGAAGCTGCGCGATGAGATCAACCTTGCTAA
GCAGGAAGCCCAGCGGCTGAAGGAGCTGCGGGAGGGTACTGAGAATGAGCGGAGCCGCCAAAAATATGCT
GAGGAGGAGTTGGAGCAGGTTCGGGAGGCCTTGAGGAAAGCAGAGAAGGAGCTAGAATCTCACAGCTCAT
GGTATGCTCCAGAGGCCCTTCAGAAGTGGCTGCAGCTGACACATGAGGTGGAGGTGCAATATTACAACAT
CAAGAAGCAAAATGCTGAGAAGCAGCTGCTGGTGGCCAAGGAGGGGGCTGAGAAGATAAAAAAGAAGAGA
AACACACTCTTTGGCACCTTCCACGTGGCCCACAGCTCTTCCCTGGATGATGTAGATCATAAAATTCTAA
CAGCTAAGCAAGCACTGAGCGAGGTGACAGCAGCATTGCGGGAGCGCCTGCACCGCTGGCAACAGATCGA
GATCCTCTGTGGCTTCCAGATTGTCAACAACCCTGGCATCCACTCACTGGTGGCTGCCCTCAACATAGAC
CCCAGCTGGATGGGCAGTACACGCCCCAACCCTGCTCACTTCATCATGACTGACGACGTGGATGACATGG
ATGAGGAGATTGTGTCTCCCTTGTCCATGCAGTCCCCTAGCCTGCAGAGCAGTGTTCGGCAGCGCCTGAC
GGAGCCACAGCATGGCCTGGGATCTCAGAGGGATTTGACCCATTCCGATTCGGAGTCCTCCCTCCACATG
AGTGACCGCCAGCGTGTGGCCCCCAAACCTCCTCAGATGAGCCGTGCTGCAGACGAGGCTCTCAATGCCA
TGACTTCCAATGGCAGCCACCGGCTGATCGAGGGGGTCCACCCAGGGTCTCTGGTGGAGAAACTGCCTGA
CAGCCCTGCCCTGGCCAAGAAGGCATTACTGGCGCTGAACCATGGGCTGGACAAGGCCCACAGCCTGATG
GAGCTGAGCCCCTCAGCCCCACCTGGTGGCTCTCCACATTTGGATTCTTCCCGTTCTCACAGCCCCAGCT
CCCCAGACCCAGACACACCATCTCCAGTTGGGGACAGCCGAGCCCTGCAAGCCAGCCGAAACACACGCAT
TCCCCACCTGGCTGGCAAGAAGGCTGTGGCTGAGGAGGATAATGGCTCTATTGGCGAGGAAACAGACTCC
AGCCCAGGCCGGAAGAAGTTTCCCCTCAAAATCTTTAAGAAGCCTCTTAAGAAGTAGGCGGCCGCT
