>Addgene plasmid #68403 | pCMV-TNT-CFP-STIM1-C227W | addgene partial sequence | sequence record 129691 | EGFP-C 5'-CATGGTCCTGCTGGAGTTCGTG-3'
GTCCGGCGCCAACTCTGAGGAGTCCACTGCAGCAGAGTTTTGCCGAATTGACAAGCCCCTGTGTCACAGT
GAGGATGAGAAACTCAGCTTCGAGGCAGTCCGTAACATCCACAAACTGATGGACGATGATGCCAATGGTG
ATGTGGATGTGGAAGAAAGTGATGAGTTCCTGAGGGAAGACCTCAATTACCATGACCCAACAGTGAAACA
CAGCACCTTCCATGGTGAGGATAAGCTCATCAGCGTGGAGGACCTGTGGAAGGCATGGAAGTCATCAGAA
GTATACAATTGGACCGTGGATGAGGTGGTACAGTGGCTGATCACATATGTGGAGCTGCCTCAGTATGAGG
AGACCTTCCGGAAGCTGCAGCTCAGTGGCCATGCCATGCCAAGGCTGGCTGTCACCAACACCACCATGAC
AGGGACTGTGCTGAAGATGACAGACCGGAGTCATCGGCAGAAGCTGCAGCTGAAGGCTCTGGATACAGTG
CTCTTTGGGCCTCCTCTCTTGACTCGCCATAATCACCTCAAGGACTTCATGCTGGTGGTGTCTATCGTTA
TTGGTGTGGGCGGCTGGTGGTTTGCCTATATCCAGAACCGTTACTCCAAGGAGCACATGAAGAAGATGAT
GAAGGACTTGGAGGGGTTACACCGAGCTGAGCAGAGTCTGCATGACCTTCAGGAAAGGCTGCACAAGGCC
CAGGAGGAGCACCGCACAGTGGAGGTGGAGAAGGTCCATCTGGAAAAGAAGCTGCGCGATGAGATCAACC
TTGCTAAGCAGGAAGCCCAGCGGCTGAAGGAGCTGCGGGAGGGTACTGAGAATGAGCGGAGCCGCCAAAA
ATATGCTGAGGAGGAGTTGGAGCAGGTTCGGGAGGCCTTGAGGAAAGCAGAGAAGGAGCT
